Addgene plasmid #205766: pAAV-CAG-JNKKTRrsGreenF-E-2A-ERKKTRrsFastLime-IRES-PKAKTRClover-2A-P38KTRDronpa
Purpose: Expression of JNK KTR rsGreenF-E, ERK KTR rsFastLime, PKA KTR Clover, and P38 KTR Dronpa in mamalian cells
Depositing lab: Edward Boyden. Depositing organization: Massachusetts Institute of Technology. Publication: Temporally multiplexed imaging of dynamic signaling networks in living cells. Qian Y, Celiker OT, Wang Z, Guner-Ataman B, Boyden ES. Cell. 2023 Dec 7;186(25):5656-5672.e21. doi: 10.1016/j.cell.2023.11.010. Epub 2023 Nov 28. PubMed 38029746.
Backbone
  Vector backbone: pAAV-CAG
  Vector type: Mammalian Expression, AAV
Growth in bacteria
  Bacterial resistance: Ampicillin, 100 μg/mL
  Growth temperature: 37°C
  Growth strain: NEB Stable
  Copy number: High Copy
Gene/Insert
  Gene/Insert name: JNK KTR rsGreenF-E-2A-ERK KTR rsFastLime-IRES-PKA KTR Clover-2A-P38 KTR Dronpa
  Species: Synthetic
  Insert size (bp): 4702
  Mutation: wt
  Cloning method: Restriction Enzyme; 5′ cloning site Unknown (unknown if destroyed); 3′ cloning site Unknown (unknown if destroyed)
Terms and licenses: Academic/Nonprofit Terms; Industry Terms: Not Available to Industry
Depositor comments: Please visit https://www.biorxiv.org/content/10.1101/2022.08.22.504781v1.full for bioRxiv preprint. Please note: This plasmid contains a 22bp deletion in the right ITR sequence. It is not known how this deletion will impact the function of the ITR.
How to cite: pAAV-CAG-JNKKTRrsGreenF-E-2A-ERKKTRrsFastLime-IRES-PKAKTRClover-2A-P38KTRDronpa was a gift from Edward Boyden (Addgene plasmid # 205766 ; http://n2t.net/addgene:205766 ; RRID:Addgene_205766)
