[The description below was written by a language model from this plasmid's Addgene catalogue record and pLannotate feature annotations shown in this document.]
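Description:
pAAV-CAG-JNKKTRrsGreenF-E-2A-ERKKTRrsFastLime-IRES-PKAKTRClover-2A-P38KTRDronpa is a 9.4 kb AAV transfer and mammalian expression plasmid built on the pAAV-CAG backbone. It is maintained in E. coli through a high-copy ColE1/pUC-type origin with ampicillin selection (AmpR under its own bla promoter), and it also carries an f1 phage origin. The expression cassette lies between AAV2 inverted terminal repeats, which would allow packaging into recombinant AAV. However, the depositor notes a 22 bp deletion in the right ITR with unknown functional consequences, and the feature table accordingly shows that ITR only as two short fragments. The roughly 4.7 kb insert plus regulatory elements also makes for a large cassette relative to typical AAV capacity.

Transcription is driven by the CAG promoter (CMV enhancer, chicken β-actin promoter and chimeric intron) and finished by a WPRE, which boosts transcript stability and expression, and an SV40 polyadenylation signal. The synthetic payload encodes four kinase translocation reporters (KTRs) from a single transcript. JNK KTR–rsGreenF-E and ERK KTR–rsFastLime are separated by a 2A self-cleaving peptide. An EMCV IRES then starts translation of PKA KTR–Clover and P38 KTR–Dronpa, which are likewise joined by a 2A. The annotated Jun, Elk1, Hdac8 and MEF2C fragments, along with the nuclear export signals, appear to correspond to the kinase-responsive substrate and docking portions of the sensors. KTRs shift between nucleus and cytoplasm according to their phosphorylation state. All four fluorophores are green, but three are reversibly photoswitchable and Clover is constitutively fluorescent, which fits the associated work on temporally multiplexed imaging of several signalling pathways in the same living mammalian cell.
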