Features (pLannotate 1.2.2; 28 found; start..end, strand, type, name):
     32..164     -  repeat_region  AAV2 ITR (fragment): inverted terminal repeat of adeno-associated virus serotype 2 inverted
    237..485     +  enhancer       CMV enhancer (fragment): human cytomegalovirus immediate early enhancer
    487..763     +  promoter       chicken β-actin promoter: No description available
    764..899     +  intron         hybrid intron (fragment): hybrid between chicken β-actin (CBA) and minute virus of mice (MMV) introns (Gray et al., 2011)
    988..1118    +  intron         chimeric intron (fragment): chimera between introns from chicken β-actin and rabbit β-globin
   1151..1366    +  CDS            Jun (fragment): JUN_MOUSE - Experimental evidence at protein level: Swiss-Prot protein existence level 1. Transcription factor that recognizes and binds to the enhancer heptamer motif 5'-TGA[CG]TCA-3' (PubMed:14707112). Promotes activity of NR5A1 when phosphorylated by HIPK3 leading to increased steroidogenic gene expression upon cAMP signaling pathway stimulation (PubMed:17210646). Involved in activated KRAS-mediated transcriptional activation of USP28 (By similarity). Binds to the USP28 promoter (By similarity). From Mus musculus (Mouse).
   1379..2434    +  CDS            vsfGFP-9: vsfGFP-9 is a basic (constitutively fluorescent) green fluorescent protein published in 2015, derived from Aequorea victoria. It has low acid sensitivity.
   2519..2800    +  CDS            Elk1 (fragment): ELK1_MOUSE - Experimental evidence at protein level: Swiss-Prot protein existence level 1. Transcription factor that binds to purine-rich DNA sequences. Forms a ternary complex with SRF and the ETS and SRF motifs of the serum response element (SRE) on the promoter region of immediate early genes such as FOS and IER2 (By similarity). Induces target gene transcription upon JNK-signaling pathway stimulation (By similarity). From Mus musculus (Mouse).
   2768..3445    +  CDS            Dronpa-Green1: monomeric photoswitchable Dronpa-Green1 fluorescent protein
   3466..4038    +  misc_feature   IRES: internal ribosome entry site (IRES) of the encephalomyocarditis virus (EMCV)
   4053..4175    +  CDS            Hdac8 (fragment): HDAC8_MOUSE - Experimental evidence at protein level: Swiss-Prot protein existence level 1. Responsible for the deacetylation of lysine residues on the N-terminal part of the core histones (H2A, H2B, H3 and H4). Histone deacetylation gives a tag for epigenetic repression and plays an important role in transcriptional regulation, cell cycle progression and developmental events. Histone deacetylases act via the formation of large multiprotein complexes. Also involved in the deacetylation of cohesin complex protein SMC3 regulating release of cohesin complexes from chromatin. May play a role in sm
   4230..4246    +  CDS            NES (fragment): nuclear export signal from the HIV Rev protein (Fischer et al., 1995)
   4263..4949    +  CDS            Clover: Clover is a basic (constitutively fluorescent) green/yellow fluorescent protein published in 2012, derived from Aequorea victoria. It is reported to be a rapidly-maturing weak dimer with high acid sensitivity.
   4938..5177    +  CDS            MEF2C (fragment): MEF2C_PIG - Experimental evidence at transcript level: Swiss-Prot protein existence level 2. Transcription activator which binds specifically to the MEF2 element present in the regulatory regions of many muscle-specific genes. Controls cardiac morphogenesis and myogenesis, and is also involved in vascular development. Enhances transcriptional activation mediated by SOX18. Plays an essential role in hippocampal-dependent learning and memory by suppressing the number of excitatory synapses and thus regulating basal and evoked synaptic transmission. Crucial for normal neuronal development, distri
   5184..5200    +  CDS            NES (fragment): nuclear export signal from the HIV Rev protein (Fischer et al., 1995)
   5217..5892    +  CDS            Dronpa-Green1 (fragment): monomeric photoswitchable Dronpa-Green1 fluorescent protein
   5895..5919    +  misc_feature   MCS (fragment): pBluescript multiple cloning site
   5919..6507    +  misc_feature   WPRE: woodchuck hepatitis virus posttranscriptional regulatory element
   6550..6671    -  polyA_signal   SV40 poly(A) signal: SV40 polyadenylation signal
   6694..6762    -  CDS            large T antigen (fragment): large T antigen from SV40 (simian virus 40)
   6833..6895    +  repeat_region  AAV2 ITR (fragment): inverted terminal repeat of adeno-associated virus serotype 2 inverted
   6913..6940    -  repeat_region  AAV2 ITR (fragment): inverted terminal repeat of adeno-associated virus serotype 2 inverted
   6938..6994    -  CDS            lacI (fragment): lac repressor; lacI; The lac repressor binds to the lac operator to inhibit transcription in E. coli. This inhibition can be relieved by adding lactose or isopropyl-β-D-thiogalactopyranoside (IPTG).
   7177..7765    -  rep_origin     ori: high-copy-number ColE1/pMB1/pBR322/pUC origin of replication
   7936..8796    -  CDS            AmpR: β-lactamase; bla; confers resistance to ampicillin, carbenicillin, and related antibiotics
   8797..8901    -  promoter       AmpR promoter: bla
   8954..9382    -  rep_origin     f1 ori (sequence partly withheld): f1 bacteriophage origin of replication; arrow indicates direction of (+) strand synthesis
   9387..37      -  CDS            lacZα (fragment) (across the origin): LacZα fragment of β-galactosidase; lacZ fragment
>Addgene plasmid #205766 | pAAV-CAG-JNKKTRrsGreenF-E-2A-ERKKTRrsFastLime-IRES-PKAKTRClover-2A-P38KTRDronpa | addgene full sequence | sequence record 459162 | Addgene NGS Result
GCGATCGGTGCGGGCCTCTTCGCTATTACGCCAGCTGCGCGCTCGCTCGCTCACTGAGGCCGCCCGGGCA
AAGCCCGGGCGTCGGGCGACCTTTGGTCGCCCGGCCTCAGTGAGCGAGCGAGCGCGCAGAGAGGGAGTGG
CCAACTCCATCACTAGGGGTTCCTTGTAGTTAATGATTAACCCGCCATGCTACTTATCTACGTAGCCATG
CTCTAGGAAGATCGTAGGTTAATTAACCATTGACGTCAATAATGACGTATGTTCCCATAGTAACGCCAAT
AGGGACTTTCCATTGACGTCAATGGGTGGAGTATTTACGGTAAACTGCCCACTTGGCAGTACATCAAGTG
TATCATATGCCAAGTACGCCCCCTATTGACGTCAATGACGGTAAATGGCCCGCCTGGCATTATGCCCAGT
ACATGACCTTATGGGACTTTCCTACTTGGCAGTACATCTACGTATTAGTCATCGCTATTACCATGGTCGA
GGTGAGCCCCACGTTCTGCTTCACTCTCCCCATCTCCCCCCCCTCCCCACCCCCAATTTTGTATTTATTT
ATTTTTTAATTATTTTGTGCAGCGATGGGGGCGGGGGGGGGGGGGGGCGCGCGCCAGGCGGGGCGGGGCG
GGGCGAGGGGCGGGGCGGGGCGAGGCGGAGAGGTGCGGCGGCAGCCAATCAGAGCGGCGCGCTCCGAAAG
TTTCCTTTTATGGCGAGGCGGCGGCGGCGGCGGCCCTATAAAAAGCGAAGCGCGCGGCGGGCGGGAGTCG
CTGCGCGCTGCCTTCGCCCCGTGCCCCGCTCCGCCGCCGCCTCGCGCCGCCCGCCCCGGCTCTGACTGAC
CGCGTTACTCCCACAGGTGAGCGGGCGGGACGGCCCTTCTCCTCCGGGCTGTAATTAGCGCTTGGTTTAA
TGACGGCTTGTTTCTTTTCTGTGGCTGCGTGAAAGCCTTGAGGGGCTCCGGGAGGGCCCTTTGTGCGGGG
GGAGCGGCTCGGGGCTGTCCGCGGGGGGACGGCTGCCTTCGGGGGGGACGGGGCAGGGCGGGGTTCGGCT
TCTGGCGTGTGACCGGCGGCTCTAGAGCCTCTGCTAACCATGTTCATGCCTTCTTCTTTTTCCTACAGCT
CCTGGGCAACGTGCTGGTTATTGTGCTGTCTCATCATTTTGGCAAAGAATTGGATCCGCCACCATGAGTA
ACCCTAAGATCCTAAAACAGAGCATGACCTTGAACCTGGCCGACCCGGTGGGCAGTCTGAAGCCGCACCT
CCGCGCCAAGCGCTCGGCCGGTCTCAACGAAGACGAGTCGCCATCTAAGAAGCTGGCGTCGCCGGAGGTG
TCGTCAAGGCTGGAGCGCCTGACCCTCCAGTCCAGCACTAGTATGGTGAGCAAGGGCGAGGAGCTGTTCA
CCGGGGTGGTGCCCATCCTGGTCGAGCTGGACGGCGACGTAAACGGCCACAAGTTCAGCGTGCGCGGCGA
GGGCGAGGGCGATGCCACCAACGGCAAGCTGACCATGAAGTTCATCTGCACCACCGGCAAGCTGCCAGTG
CCCTGGCCCACCCTCGTGACCACCCTGACCTACGGCGTGCTGTGCTTCGCCCGCTACCCCGACCACATGA
AGCAGCACGACTTCTTCAAGTCCGCCATGCCCGAAGGCTACGTCCAGGAGCGCACCATCAGCTTCGAGGA
CGACGGCTATTACAAGACCCGCGCCGAGGTGAAGTTCGAGGGCGACACCCTGGTGAACCGCATCGAGCTG
AAGGGCATCGACTTCAAGGAGGACGGCAACATCCTGGGGCACAAGCTGGAGTACAACCTCAACAGCCACA
ACGCCTATATCACGGCCGACAAGCAGAAGAACGGCATCAGGTCTAACTTCAAGATCCGCCTCAACGTCGA
GGACGGCAGCGTGCAGCTCGCCGACCACTACCAGCAGAACACCCCCATCGGCGACGGCCCCGTGCTGCTG
CCCGACAACCACTACCTGAGCACCCAGAATAAGCTGAGCAAAGACCCCAACGAGAAGCGCGATCACATGG
TCCTGCTGGAGTTCGTGACCGCCTCCGGGATCACTCTCGGCATGGACGAGCTGTACAAGCTGCAAGTTCA
ACTGGTGGAGTCAGGTGGTGCACTTGTTCAGCCGGGCGGTAGTTTGCGACTTTCATGCGCGGCGTCAGGT
TTCCCTGTAAACCGATACAGTATGAGGTGGTATAGACAAGCGCCCGGCAAAGAACGAGAATGGGTTGCAG
GAATGAGTAGTGCAGGAGATCGAAGTTCCTACGAAGACAGCGTTAAAGGGCGCTTCACTATCAGTCGAGA
TGATGCACGGAACACCGTGTATCTGCAAATGAACAGCCTTAAACCTGAAGATACGGCCGTATATTATTGT
AACGTCAACGTCGGATTTGAATACTGGGGACAGGGTACGCAAGTCACGGTATCTGGTTCCGGAGCTACTA
ACTTCAGCCTGCTGAAGCAGGCTGGAGACGTGGAGGAGAACCCTGGACCTAGATCTGGTGGCTCCATGAA
GGGCCGAAAGCCTCGGGACCTGGAACTTCCACTTAGCCCAAGCCTGCTGGGTGGCCAGGGACCTGAACGG
ACTCCAGGATCAGGAACAAGCTCTGGTCTTCAGGCACCGGGGCCAGCGCTTTCGCCCAGCAAGCGTAGCG
GTCTCGAGGACCCAGCGACGCCATCGAAGAAGCCACGTACCCCATCGGTGTCGTCAAGGCTGGAGCGCCT
GACCCTCCAGTCCAGCTTTCAATTCCCATCCACTAGTATGGTGAGTGTGATTAAACCAGACATGAAGATC
AAGCTGCGTATGGAAGGCGCTGTAAATGGACACCCGTTCGCGATTGAAGGAGTTGGCCTTGGGAAGCCTT
TCGAGGGAAAACAGAGTATGGACCTTAAAGTCAAAGAAGGCGGACCTCTGCCTTTCGCCTATGACATCTT
GACAACTGTGTTCTGTTACGGCAACAGGGTATTCGCCAAATACCCAGAAAATATAGTAGACTATTTCAAG
CAGTCGTTTCCTGAGGGCTACTCTTGGGAACGAAGCATGAATTACGAAGACGGGGGCATTTGTAACGCGA
CAAACGACATAACCCTGGATGGTGACTGTTATATCTATGAAATTCGATTTGATGGTGTGAACTTTCCTGC
CAATGGTCCAGTTATGCAGAAGAGGACTGTGAAATGGGAGCCATCCACTGAGAAATTGTATGTGCGTGAT
GGAGTGCTGAAGGGTGATGGTAACATGGCTCTGTCGCTTGAAGGAGGTGGCCATTACCGATGTGACTTCA
AAACTACTTATAAAGCTAAGAAGGTTGTCCAGTTGCCAGACTATCACTTTGTGGACCACCACATTGAGAT
TAAAAGCCACGACAAAGATTACAGTAATGTTAATCTGCATGAGCACGCCGAAGCGCATTCTGAGCTGCCG
AGGCAGGCCAAGTAAAGAAGGATCTTAGCTTAAGGCCCCTCTCCCTCCCCCCCCCCTAACGTTACTGGCC
GAAGCCGCTTGGAATAAGGCCGGTGTGCGTTTGTCTATATGTTATTTTCCACCATATTGCCGTCTTTTGG
CAATGTGAGGGCCCGGAAACCTGGCCCTGTCTTCTTGACGAGCATTCCTAGGGGTCTTTCCCCTCTCGCC
AAAGGAATGCAAGGTCTGTTGAATGTCGTGAAGGAAGCAGTTCCTCTGGAAGCTTCTTGAAGACAAACAA
CGTCTGTAGCGACCCTTTGCAGGCAGCGGAACCCCCCACCTGGCGACAGGTGCCTCTGCGGCCAAAAGCC
ACGTGTATAAGATACACCTGCAAAGGCGGCACAACCCCAGTGCCACGTTGTGAGTTGGATAGTTGTGGAA
AGAGTCAAATGGCTCTCCTCAAGCGTATTCAACAAGGGGCTGAAGGATGCCCAGAAGGTACCCCATTGTA
TGGGATCTGATCTGGGGCCTCGGTGCACATGCTTTACATGTGTTTAGTCGAGGTTAAAAAACGTCTAGGC
CCCCCGAACCACGGGGACGTGGTTTTCCTTTGAAAAACACGATGATAATGGCCACAGAATTCATGGAGAT
GCCAGAGGAACCCGCCAACAGTGGGCATTCACTACCCCCGGTTTATATTTACAGTCCCGAGTATGTCAGC
ATCTGCGACTCCCTTGTGAAGGTCCCCAAACGGGCCAGTATGGTCAACGAAGACGAGGCGCCATCTAGAA
GGAAGGCGTCGGGTCAGGTGTCGTCAAGGCTGGAGCGCCTGACCCTCCAGTCCAGCACTAGTATGGTGAG
CAAGGGCGAGGAGCTGTTCACCGGGGTTGTGCCCATCCTGGTCGAGCTGGACGGCGACGTAAACGGCCAC
AAGTTCAGCGTCCGCGGCGAGGGCGAGGGCGATGCCACCAACGGCAAGCTGACCCTGAAGTTCATCTGCA
CCACCGGCAAGCTGCCCGTGCCCTGGCCCACCCTCGTGACCACCTTCGGCTACGGCGTGGCCTGCTTCAG
CCGCTACCCCGACCACATGAAGCAGCACGACTTCTTCAAGTCCGCCATGCCCGAAGGCTACGTCCAGGAG
CGCACCATCTCTTTCAAGGACGACGGTACCTACAAGACCCGCGCCGAGGTGAAGTTCGAGGGCGACACCC
TGGTGAACCGCATCGAGCTGAAGGGCATCGACTTCAAGGAGGACGGCAACATCCTGGGGCACAAGCTGGA
GTACAACTTCAACAGCCACAACGTCTATATCACGGCCGACAAGCAGAAGAACGGCATCAAGGCTAACTTC
AAGATCCGCCACAACGTTGAGGACGGCAGCGTGCAGCTCGCCGACCACTACCAGCAGAACACCCCCATCG
GCGACGGCCCCGTGCTGCTGCCCGACAACCACTACCTGAGCCATCAGTCCGCCCTGAGCAAAGACCCCAA
CGAGAAGCGCGATCACATGGTCCTGCTGGAGTTCGTGACCGCCGCCGGTTCCGGAGCTACTAACTTCAGC
CTGCTGAAGCAGGCTGGAGACGTGGAGGAGAACCCTGGACCTAGATCTGGTGGCTCCATGCGTAAGCCAG
ATCTCCGCGTTCTTATCCCACCTGGCAGCAAGAACACGATGCCATCAGTGAATCAAAGGATAAATAACTC
CAAGCGCTCGGCCGGTCTCAACGAAGACGAGTCGCCATCTAAGAAGCTGGCGTCGCCGGAGGTGTCGTCA
AGGCTGGAGCGCCTGACCCTCCAGTCCAGCACTAGTATGGTGAGTGTGATTAAACCAGACATGAAGATCA
AGCTGCGTATGGAAGGCGCTGTAAATGGACACCCGTTCGCGATTGAAGGAGTTGGCCTTGGGAAGCCTTT
CGAGGGAAAACAGAGTATGGACCTTAAAGTCAAAGAAGGCGGACCTCTGCCTTTCGCCTATGACATCTTG
ACAACTGTGTTCTGTTACGGCAACAGGGTATTCGCCAAATACCCAGAAAATATAGTAGACTATTTCAAGC
AGTCGTTTCCTGAGGGCTACTCTTGGGAACGAAGCATGAATTACGAAGACGGGGGCATTTGTAACGCGAC
AAACGACATAACCCTGGATGGTGACTGTTATATCTATGAAATTCGATTTGATGGTGTGAACTTTCCTGCC
AATGGTCCAGTTATGCAGAAGAGGACTGTGAAATGGGAGCCATCCACTGAGAAATTGTATGTGCGTGATG
GAGTGCTGAAGGGTGATGTTAACATGGCTCTGTCGCTTGAAGGAGGTGGCCATTACCGATGTGACTTCAA
AACTACTTATAAAGCTAAGAAGGTTGTCCAGTTGCCAGACTATCACTTTGTGGACCACCACATTGAGATT
AAAAGCCACGACAAAGATTACAGTAATGTTAATCTGCATGAGCACGCCGAAGCGCATTCTGAGCTGCCGA
GGCAGGCCAAGTGAGAATTCGATATCAAGCTTATCGATAATCAACCTCTGGATTACAAAATTTGTGAAAG
ATTGACTGGTATTCTTAACTATGTTGCTCCTTTTACGCTATGTGGATACGCTGCTTTAATGCCTTTGTAT
CATGCTATTGCTTCCCGTATGGCTTTCATTTTCTCCTCCTTGTATAAATCCTGGTTGCTGTCTCTTTATG
AGGAGTTGTGGCCCGTTGTCAGGCAACGTGGCGTGGTGTGCACTGTGTTTGCTGACGCAACCCCCACTGG
TTGGGGCATTGCCACCACCTGTCAGCTCCTTTCCGGGACTTTCGCTTTCCCCCTCCCTATTGCCACGGCG
GAACTCATCGCCGCCTGCCTTGCCCGCTGCTGGACAGGGGCTCGGCTGTTGGGCACTGACAATTCCGTGG
TGTTGTCGGGGAAATCATCGTCCTTTCCTTGGCTGCTCGCCTGTGTTGCCACCTGGATTCTGCGCGGGAC
GTCCTTCTGCTACGTCCCTTCGGCCCTCAATCCAGCGGACCTTCCTTCCCGCGGCCTGCTGCCGGCTCTG
CGGCCTCTTCCGCGTCTTCGCCTTCGCCCTCAGACGAGTCGGATCTCCCTTTGGGCCGCCTCCCCGCATC
GATACCGTCGACCCGGGCGGCCGCTTCGAGCAGACATGATAAGATACATTGATGAGTTTGGACAAACCAC
AACTAGAATGCAGTGAAAAAAATGCTTTATTTGTGAAATTTGTGATGCTATTGCTTTATTTGTAACCATT
ATAAGCTGCAATAAACAAGTTAACAACAACAATTGCATTCATTTTATGTTTCAGGTTCAGGGGGAGATGT
GGGAGGTTTTTTAAAGCAAGTAAAACCTCTACAAATGTGGTAAAATCGATAAGGATCTTCCTAGAGCATG
GCTACGTAGATAAGTAGCATGGCGGGTTAATCATTAACTACAAGGAACCCCTAGTGATGGAGTTGGCCAC
TCCCTCTCTGCGCGCTCGCTCGCTCACTGAGGCCGCCCGGGCTTTGCCCGGGCGGCCTCAGTGAGCGAGC
GAGCGCGCAGCTGCATTAATGAATCGGCCAACGCGCGGGGAGAGGCGGTTTGCGTATTGGGCGCTCTTCC
GCTTCCTCGCTCACTGACTCGCTGCGCTCGGTCGTTCGGCTGCGGCGAGCGGTATCAGCTCACTCAAAGG
CGGTAATACGGTTATCCACAGAATCAGGGGATAACGCAGGAAAGAACATGTGAGCAAAAGGCCAGCAAAA
GGCCAGGAACCGTAAAAAGGCCGCGTTGCTGGCGTTTTTCCATAGGCTCCGCCCCCCTGACGAGCATCAC
AAAAATCGACGCTCAAGTCAGAGGTGGCGAAACCCGACAGGACTATAAAGATACCAGGCGTTTCCCCCTG
GAAGCTCCCTCGTGCGCTCTCCTGTTCCGACCCTGCCGCTTACCGGATACCTGTCCGCCTTTCTCCCTTC
GGGAAGCGTGGCGCTTTCTCATAGCTCACGCTGTAGGTATCTCAGTTCGGTGTAGGTCGTTCGCTCCAAG
CTGGGCTGTGTGCACGAACCCCCCGTTCAGCCCGACCGCTGCGCCTTATCCGGTAACTATCGTCTTGAGT
CCAACCCGGTAAGACACGACTTATCGCCACTGGCAGCAGCCACTGGTAACAGGATTAGCAGAGCGAGGTA
TGTAGGCGGTGCTACAGAGTTCTTGAAGTGGTGGCCTAACTACGGCTACACTAGAAGAACAGTATTTGGT
ATCTGCGCTCTGCTGAAGCCAGTTACCTTCGGAAAAAGAGTTGGTAGCTCTTGATCCGGCAAACAAACCA
CCGCTGGTAGCGGTGGTTTTTTTGTTTGCAAGCAGCAGATTACGCGCAGAAAAAAAGGATCTCAAGAAGA
TCCTTTGATCTTTTCTACGGGGTCTGACGCTCAGTGGAACGAAAACTCACGTTAAGGGATTTTGGTCATG
AGATTATCAAAAAGGATCTTCACCTAGATCCTTTTAAATTAAAAATGAAGTTTTAAATCAATCTAAAGTA
TATATGAGTAAACTTGGTCTGACAGTTACCAATGCTTAATCAGTGAGGCACCTATCTCAGCGATCTGTCT
ATTTCGTTCATCCATAGTTGCCTGACTCCCCGTCGTGTAGATAACTACGATACGGGAGGGCTTACCATCT
GGCCCCAGTGCTGCAATGATACCGCGAGACCCACGCTCACCGGCTCCAGATTTATCAGCAATAAACCAGC
CAGCCGGAAGGGCCGAGCGCAGAAGTGGTCCTGCAACTTTATCCGCCTCCATCCAGTCTATTAATTGTTG
CCGGGAAGCTAGAGTAAGTAGTTCGCCAGTTAATAGTTTGCGCAACGTTGTTGCCATTGCTACAGGCATC
GTGGTGTCACGCTCGTCGTTTGGTATGGCTTCATTCAGCTCCGGTTCCCAACGATCAAGGCGAGTTACAT
GATCCCCCATGTTGTGCAAAAAAGCGGTTAGCTCCTTCGGTCCTCCGATCGTTGTCAGAAGTAAGTTGGC
CGCAGTGTTATCACTCATGGTTATGGCAGCACTGCATAATTCTCTTACTGTCATGCCATCCGTAAGATGC
TTTTCTGTGACTGGTGAGTACTCAACCAAGTCATTCTGAGAATAGTGTATGCGGCGACCGAGTTGCTCTT
GCCCGGCGTCAATACGGGATAATACCGCGCCACATAGCAGAACTTTAAAAGTGCTCATCATTGGAAAACG
TTCTTCGGGGCGAAAACTCTCAAGGATCTTACCGCTGTTGAGATCCAGTTCGATGTAACCCACTCGTGCA
CCCAACTGATCTTCAGCATCTTTTACTTTCACCAGCGTTTCTGGGTGAGCAAAAACAGGAAGGCAAAATG
CCGCAAAAAAGGGAATAAGGGCGACACGGAAATGTTGAATACTCATACTCTTCCTTTTTCAATATTATTG
AAGCATTTATCAGGGTTATTGTCTCATGAGCGGATACATATTTGAATGTATTTAGAAAAATAAACAAATA
GGGGTTCCGCGCACATTTCCCCGAAAAGTGCCACCTAAATTGTAAGCGTTAATATTTTGTTAAAATTCGC
GTTAAATTTTTGTTAAATCAGCTCATTTTTTAACCAATAGGCCGAAATCGGCAAAATCCCTTATAAATCA
AAAGAATAGACCGAGATAGGGT
[37 nt withheld, positions 9053-9089]
AAAGAACGTGGACTCCAACGTCAAAGG
[49 nt withheld, positions 9117-9165]
T
[91 nt withheld, positions 9167-9257]
G
[124 nt withheld, positions 9259-9382]
CCCATTCGCCATTCAGGCTGCGCAACTGTTGGGAAGG
